Addgene plasmid #231587: pInducer20 ALPK1 Y254C
Purpose: ALPK1 gene mutated in position Y254C (Pathogenic mutation in ROSAH syndrome) under control of a doxycycline-inducible promoter
Depositing lab: Thomas Henry. Depositing organization: INSERM U1111,Centre International de Recherche en Infectiologie (CIRI). Publication: IFN-gamma licenses normal and pathogenic ALPK1/TIFA pathway in human monocytes. Martin A, Caron S, Marcotte M, Bronnec P, Garneret E, Martel N, Maalouf G, Seve P, Saadoun D, Jamilloux Y, Henry T. iScience. 2024 Dec 10;28(1):111563. doi: 10.1016/j.isci.2024.111563. eCollection 2025 Jan 17. PubMed 39868044.
Backbone
  Vector backbone: pINDUCER20
  Backbone manufacturer: Addgene 44012
  Vector type: Mammalian Expression, Lentiviral
Growth in bacteria
  Bacterial resistance: Ampicillin, 100 μg/mL
  Growth temperature: 37°C
  Growth strain: NEB Stable
  Copy number: Unknown
Gene/Insert
  Gene/Insert name: ALPK1 (alt name: alpha kinase 1)
  Species: H. sapiens (human)
  Mutation: changed tyrosine 254 to cysteine
  Entrez Gene: ALPK1 (a.k.a. 8430410J10Rik, LAK, ROSAH)
  Promoter: doxycycline
  Tag / fusion protein: 3X flag (N terminal on insert)
  Cloning method: Gateway Cloning
  Sequencing primers: 5′ TGCTCCAAGTGGCTAAGGG
Terms and licenses: Academic/Nonprofit Terms; Industry Terms: Not Available to Industry
How to cite: pInducer20 ALPK1 Y254C was a gift from Thomas Henry (Addgene plasmid # 231587 ; http://n2t.net/addgene:231587 ; RRID:Addgene_231587)
