[The description below was written by a language model from this plasmid's Addgene catalogue record and pLannotate feature annotations shown in this document.]
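Description:
pInducer20 ALPK1 Y254C is a 13.9 kb HIV-1-based lentiviral vector for doxycycline-inducible expression of a mutant human alpha kinase 1 (ALPK1) in mammalian cells. It was made by Gateway recombination into the pINDUCER20 backbone, and the attB1 and attB2 sites left by that reaction flank the insert. The plasmid is propagated in E. coli through a high-copy ColE1/pUC-type origin with ampicillin selection (AmpR). The viral portion carries a truncated 5' LTR, the Ψ packaging signal with a gag fragment, the RRE, cPPT/CTS, a WPRE and a self-inactivating ΔU3 3' LTR. These elements allow packaging of the genome when helper functions are supplied in trans, followed by stable integration into target cells.

The payload is the ALPK1 coding sequence with tyrosine 254 changed to cysteine, a substitution recorded as pathogenic in ROSAH syndrome. It carries an N-terminal 3xFLAG tag for detection or pull-down. Transcription is driven by a tetracycline response element joined to a minimal CMV promoter, which is largely inactive on its own. A second cassette on the same provirus makes the system self-contained: the constitutive human UbC promoter drives the reverse tetracycline transactivator rtTA3, followed by an EMCV IRES and NeoR/KanR. Transduced cells can therefore be selected with G418. Adding doxycycline lets rtTA3 bind the tet operators and switch on the tagged mutant kinase.

The associated publication studies the ALPK1/TIFA pathway in human monocytes. This suggests the construct is meant for controlled, titratable expression of the disease-associated allele in stably transduced cells, to examine its signalling consequences.
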