Features (pLannotate 1.2.2; 34 found; start..end, strand, type, name):
   1340..1405    -  CDS            3xFLAG: three tandem FLAG® epitope tags, followed by an enterokinase cleavage site
   1448..1472    -  protein_bind   attB1: mutant version of attB; recombination site for the Gateway® BP reaction BP Clonase™
   1602..1640    -  promoter       minimal CMV promoter: human cytomegalovirus (CMV) immediate early promoter
   1658..1825    -  protein_bind   tetracycline response element (fragment): contains seven copies of the tetracycline operator tetO tetracycline repressor TetR
   1872..1989    -  misc_feature   cPPT/CTS: central polypurine tract and central termination sequence of HIV-1
   2034..2134    -  CDS            Rev (fragment): human immunodeficiency virus 1 (HIV-1) Rev protein; rev; enhances nuclear export of unspliced and incompletely spliced viral mRNAs
   2511..2744    -  misc_feature   RRE: The Rev response element (RRE) of HIV-1 allows for Rev-dependent mRNA export from the nucleus to the cytoplasm.
   2919..3257    -  CDS            HIV-1 gag (fragment): gag protein from human immunodeficiency virus 1; gag
   3241..3366    -  misc_feature   HIV-1 Ψ: packaging signal of human immunodeficiency virus type 1
   3413..3670    -  LTR            5' LTR (truncated): truncated 5' long terminal repeat (LTR) from HIV-1
   3718..4047    -  CDS            nef (fragment): NEF_HV1BR - Experimental evidence at protein level: Swiss-Prot protein existence level 1. Extracellular Nef protein targets CD4(+) T-lymphocytes for apoptosis by interacting with CXCR4 surface receptors (PubMed:14990729). From Human immunodeficiency virus type 1 group M subtype B (isolate BRU/LAI) (HIV-1).
   4214..4297    -  polyA_signal   SV40 poly(A) signal (fragment): SV40 polyadenylation signal
   4329..4351    -  protein_bind   lac operator (fragment): The lac repressor binds to the lac operator to inhibit transcription in E. coli. This inhibition can be relieved by adding lactose or isopropyl-β-D-thiogalactopyranoside (IPTG). lac repressor encoded by lacI
   4355..4385    -  promoter       lac promoter: promoter for the E. coli lac operon
   4400..4421    -  protein_bind   CAP binding site: CAP binding activates transcription in the presence of cAMP. E. coli catabolite activator protein
   4434..4471    -  CDS            lacI (fragment): lac repressor; lacI; The lac repressor binds to the lac operator to inhibit transcription in E. coli. This inhibition can be relieved by adding lactose or isopropyl-β-D-thiogalactopyranoside (IPTG).
   4496..4589    -  rep_origin     SV40 ori (fragment): SV40 origin of replication
   4595..4649    -  CDS            lacI (fragment): lac repressor; lacI; The lac repressor binds to the lac operator to inhibit transcription in E. coli. This inhibition can be relieved by adding lactose or isopropyl-β-D-thiogalactopyranoside (IPTG).
   4832..5420    -  rep_origin     ori: high-copy-number ColE1/pMB1/pBR322/pUC origin of replication
   5591..6451    -  CDS            AmpR: β-lactamase; bla; confers resistance to ampicillin, carbenicillin, and related antibiotics
   6452..6556    -  promoter       AmpR promoter: bla
   6761..6994    -  LTR            3' LTR (ΔU3): self-inactivating 3' long terminal repeat (LTR) from HIV-1
   6996..7061    -  CDS            nef (fragment): NEF_HV1Z2 - Experimental evidence at protein level: Swiss-Prot protein existence level 1. Extracellular Nef protein targets CD4(+) T-lymphocytes for apoptosis by interacting with CXCR4 surface receptors. From Human immunodeficiency virus type 1 group M subtype D (isolate Z2/CDC-Z34) (HIV-1).
   7069..7657    -  misc_feature   WPRE: woodchuck hepatitis virus posttranscriptional regulatory element
   7669..7689    -  misc_feature   MCS (fragment): pBluescript multiple cloning site
   7723..7806    -  CDS            large T antigen (fragment): large T antigen from SV40 (simian virus 40)
   7834..8628    -  CDS            NeoR/KanR: aminoglycoside phosphotransferase from Tn5; aph(3')-II (or nptII); confers resistance to neomycin, kanamycin, and G418 (Geneticin®)
   8644..9106    -  misc_feature   IRES: internal ribosome entry site (IRES) of the encephalomyocarditis virus (EMCV)
   9279..9389    -  CDS            VP48: 3 tandem repeats of the minimal activation domain of herpes simplex virus VP16 (Cheng et al., 2013)
   9319..10016   -  CDS            rtTA3 (fragment): reverse tetracycline transactivator 3 activates expression from Tet-responsive promoters in the presence of doxycycline
  10075..11286   -  promoter       UbC promoter: human ubiquitin C promoter
  11304..11339   -  promoter       PGK promoter (fragment): mouse phosphoglycerate kinase 1 promoter
  11451..11475   +  protein_bind   attB2: mutant version of attB; recombination site for the Gateway® BP reaction BP Clonase™
  11493..1327    -  CDS            ALPK1 (across the origin): ALPK1_HUMAN - Also known as KIAA1527 From Homo sapiens (Human).
>Addgene plasmid #231587 | pInducer20 ALPK1 Y254C | addgene full sequence | sequence record 460518 | Addgene NGS Result
GCTTGTCAAGACGACATTCAAAGCTTTCAGGCACGTATGAGCGATCGTCAACGTTAGAAAATGACTGCAC
CTGAAGGTGCTCTTTGACTTGTGCGATAACTGACATCACCTCTTGGGATAAGGCTTCCCGATCTTGAGAA
CGGCTACTGGTTGAAAAGTTATAGAGTTTACCCATAGCCTCTTTGCAAAGTTGGCTAGCCGCGTGCACGG
TGCCGGTTTCGCCGTGCAACCGCCGATGAACGGTTGTCAGGCCAAACGCGGCCTTTACGAAGGAATGCAA
TTCTTGCTTGCCTGTTACGGGTTCGTCGTCCCGTTTCGTAAGAAGACCGATTTCGAAAGCTTCCTTTGCC
TCGCAGAGGTGAAGATTCTTCAGCTCGGGCGGGCAATCGTTGGAGCTGCTATATGACAGCAGGCATGTAC
CCCTTATGTTGACGGCGGTCAGTACGAAAAGAGGGGTGTAAGCGCTAAAAGCGGCGGCCAATTTACATGC
CTCAGCGGCGCTGAGGAGATGATGATCGAATTCTTTCAAGAGGGACAGGTTGATCTGAGGGTTATTCTTG
AATTTCTCGCAGTCATTCTTGGACATGCTGACGAAAATATCAGCAAGGATGCCGAGGCTGGTACTCAACC
CTTTCTTGTCGGGTTGGGGCAGAGCAAGGTAGCCCACGATACTAGCCCAGATCAATTCGGCAGCCTCATA
CCACATTCCGAGTTTCTGGAGTATTTGTCCCCTAATTTGGATGCACACGCTTTGGACAAGAACTTTATCT
GACTCGTTCCTATAAAGCCAAGTGCCGGTCGCACCGTTATTAGAGATCAAGCTAGAGAGGATGTATTCGG
CCTTGAGCAACTTACCACTATTAACGCTAATCCTTGCCTGCCTGATGACGACTTGTGGAGCTATAGGTGT
AGCGGGTTGAAGTTTATGAAGGCCCTTAGCCACTTGGAGCAGCTTACCGGACACATCAAGGCCGTACAGA
AATCGATCTACGAGAAAGACGATCGCAGCTGCCGCAGCGCAATCTCTTGCAAGTATTGACGCCCGAAGGC
TGGCCAACAGTTGTTGCAGTCCAGCACCGATGACGTCTTTCAAATTCGTCTTATCTTCGGGCCCGACTGC
CTGCTTATATTGCCATTTCTCGGGAACAAAAGGCCATTTCATCTCTTTGGCTTCTTGAATGAGAGTTCTC
AGTTCGGACGGAAGCAGGGCCCTACACCTTTGATCTTCGGATTTATCTTCCTCGCTAACGTCAGGAGCCT
CAAGAAGTAATTGGTCGAGGACCTGTTTACATTCTTGAAGGAGCACAGCGACTACTTTCTGGTTGTTCGC
GGCCGCAAGCTTGTCATCGTCATCCTTGTAATCGATGTCATGATCTTTATAATCACCGTCATGGTCTTTG
TAGTCCATGGTGGTACCGGATCCAGTCGACTGAATTGGTTCCTTTAAAGCCTGCTTTTTTGTACAAACTT
GTTGATATCTGCAGAATTCCACCACACTGGACTAGTTCGGGGCCGCGGAGGCTGGATCGGTCCCGGTGTC
TTCTATGGAGGTCAAAACAGCGTGGATGGCGTCTCCAGGCGATCTGACGGTTCACTAAACGAGCTCTGCT
TATATAGGCCTCCCACCGTACACGCCTACCTCGACCCGGGTACCGAGCTCGACTTTCACTTTTCTCTATC
ACTGATAGGGAGTGGTAAACTCGACTTTCACTTTTCTCTATCACTGATAGGGAGTGGTAAACTCGACTTT
CACTTTTCTCTATCACTGATAGGGAGTGGTAAACTCGACTTTCACTTTTCTCTATCACTGATAGGGAGTG
GTAAAGGATCCTAGTCCAAACTGGATCTCTGCTGTCCCTGTAATAAACCCGAAAATTTTGAATTTTTGTA
ATTTGTTTTTGTAATTCTTTAGTTTGTATGTCTGTTGCTATTATGTCTACTATTCTTTCCCCTGCACTGT
ACCCCCCAATCCCCCCTTTTCTTTTAAAATTGTGGATGAATACTGCCATTTGTGAATTCGGCGATACCGT
CGAGATCCGTTCACTAATCGAATGGATCTGTCTCTGTCTCTCTCTCCACCTTCTTCTTCTATTCCTTCGG
GCCTGTCGGGTCCCCTCGGGGTTGGGAGGTGGGTCTGAAACGATAATGGTGAATATCCCTGCCTAACTCT
ATTCACTATAGAAAGTACAGCAAAAACTATTCTTAAACCTACCAAGCCTCCTACTATCATTATGAATAAT
TTTATATACCACAGCCAATTTGTTATGTTAAACCAATTCCACAAACTTGCCCATTTATCTAATTCCAATA
ATTCTTGTTCATTCTTTTCTTGCTGGTTTTGCGATTCTTCAATTAAGGAGTGTATTAAGCTTGTGTAATT
GTTAATTTCTCTGTCCCACTCCATCCAGGTCGTGTGATTCCAAATCTGTTCCAGAGATTTATTACTCCAA
CTAGCATTCCAAGGCACAGCAGTGGTGCAAATGAGTTTTCCAGAGCAACCCCAAATCCCCAGGAGCTGTT
GATCCTTTAGGTATCTTTCCACAGCCAGGATTCTTGCCTGGAGCTGCTTGATGCCCCAGACTGTGAGTTG
CAACAGATGCTGTTGCGCCTCAATAGCCCTCAGCAAATTGTTCTGCTGCTGCACTATACCAGACAATAAT
TGTCTGGCCTGTACCGTCAGCGTCATTGACGCTGCGCCCATAGTGCTTCCTGCTGCTCCCAAGAACCCAA
GGAACAAAGCTCCTATTCCCACTGCTCTTTTTTCTCTCTGCACCACTCTTCTCTTTGCCTTGGTGGGTGC
TACTCCTAATGGTTCAATTTTTACTACTTTATATTTATATAATTCACTTCTCCAATTGTCCCTCATATCT
CCTCCTCCAGGTCTGAAGATCAGCGGCCGGCCGCTTGCTGTGCGGTGGTCTTACTTTTGTTTTGCTCTTC
CTCTATCTTGTCTAAAGCTTCCTTGGTGTCTTTTATCTCTATCCTTTGATGCACACAATAGAGGGTTGCT
ACTGTATTATATAATGATCTAAGTTCTTCTGATCCTGTCTGAAGGGATGGTTGTAGCTGTCCCAGTATTT
GTCTACAGCCTTCTGATGTTTCTAACAGGCCAGGATTAACTGCGAATCGTTCTAGCTCCCTGCTTGCCCA
TACTATATGTTTTAATTTATATTTTTTCTTTCCCCCTGGCCTTAACCGAATTTTTTCCCATCGCGATCTA
ATTCTCCCCCGCTTAATACTGACGCTCTCGCACCCATCTCTCTCCTTCTAGCCTCCGCTAGTCAAAATTT
TTGGCGTACTCACCAGTCGCCGCCCCTCGCCTCTTGCCGTGCGCGCTTCAGCAAGCCGAGTCCTGCGTCG
AGAGAGCTCCTCTGGTTTCCCTTTCGCTTTCAAGTCCCTGTTCGGGCGCCACTGCTAGAGATTTTCCACA
CTGACTAAAAGGGTCTGAGGGATCTCTAGTTACCAGAGTCACACAACAGACGGGCACACACTACTTGAAG
CACTCAAGGCAAGCTTTATTGAGGCTTAAGCAGTGGGTTCCCTAGTTAGCCAGAGAGCTCCCAGGCTCAG
ATCTGGTCTAACCAGAGAGACCCAGTACAGGCAAAAAGCAGCTGCTTATATGCAGGATCTGAGGGCTCGC
CACTCCCCAGTCCCGCCCAGGCCACGCCTCCCTGGAAAGTCCCCAGCGGAAAGTCCCTTGTAGCAAGCTC
GATATCAGCAGTTCTTGAAGTACTCCGGATGCAGCTCTCGGGCCACGTGATGAAATGCTAGGCGGCTGTC
AAACCTCCACTCTAACACTTCTCTCTCCGGGTCATCCATCCCATGCAGGCTCACAGGGTGTAACAAGCTG
GTGTTCTCTCCTTTATTGGCCTCTTCTACCTTATCTGGCTCAACTGGTACTAGCTTGTAGCACCATCCAA
AGGTCAGTGGATATCTGACCCCTGGCCCTGGTGTGTAGTTCTGCTAATCAGGGAAGTAGCCTTGTGTGTG
GTAGATCCACAGATCAAGGATATCTTGTCTTCTTTGGGAGTGAATTAGCCCTTCCAACTACTAAGTTTGT
AGTACATATTTAACAAATACAATTTCTTTAAAATGAAAATAATTCAGAGGAATCACAGGTTTAGAGTAAA
TGAAACCACAGGTAATTGGCAGTGGTAATAGGGTATGGGGTGGGAAGTTTGGGATGATTTTGGTTAGCTT
GAGTTATCCAGTTGATCCAGACATGATAAGATACATTGATGAGTTTGGACAAACCACAACTAGAATGCAG
TGAAAAAAATGCTTTATTTGTGAAATTCGTAATCATGTCATAGCTGTTTCCTGTGTGAAATTGTTATCCG
CTCACAATTCCACACAACATACGAGCCGGAAGCATAAAGTGTAAAGCCTGGGGTGCCTAATGAGTGAGCT
AACTCACATTAATTGCGTTGCGCTCACTGCCCGCTTTCCAGTCGGGAAACCTGTCGTGCCACGGGGAGCT
TTTTGCAAAAGCCTAGGCCTCCAAAAAAGCCTCCTCACTACTTCTGGAATAGCTCAGAGGCCGAGGCGGC
CTCGGCCTCTGCATAAATAAAAAAAATTAGTCAGCCATGAGCTTGCTGCATTAATGAATCGGCCAACGCG
CGGGGAGAGGCGGTTTGCGTATTGGGCGCTCTTCCGCTTCCTCGCTCACTGACTCGCTGCGCTCGGTCGT
TCGGCTGCGGCGAGCGGTATCAGCTCACTCAAAGGCGGTAATACGGTTATCCACAGAATCAGGGGATAAC
GCAGGAAAGAACATGTGAGCAAAAGGCCAGCAAAAGGCCAGGAACCGTAAAAAGGCCGCGTTGCTGGCGT
TTTTCCATAGGCTCCGCCCCCCTGACGAGCATCACAAAAATCGACGCTCAAGTCAGAGGTGGCGAAACCC
GACAGGACTATAAAGATACCAGGCGTTTCCCCCTGGAAGCTCCCTCGTGCGCTCTCCTGTTCCGACCCTG
CCGCTTACCGGATACCTGTCCGCCTTTCTCCCTTCGGGAAGCGTGGCGCTTTCTCATAGCTCACGCTGTA
GGTATCTCAGTTCGGTGTAGGTCGTTCGCTCCAAGCTGGGCTGTGTGCACGAACCCCCCGTTCAGCCCGA
CCGCTGCGCCTTATCCGGTAACTATCGTCTTGAGTCCAACCCGGTAAGACACGACTTATCGCCACTGGCA
GCAGCCACTGGTAACAGGATTAGCAGAGCGAGGTATGTAGGCGGTGCTACAGAGTTCTTGAAGTGGTGGC
CTAACTACGGCTACACTAGAAGAACAGTATTTGGTATCTGCGCTCTGCTGAAGCCAGTTACCTTCGGAAA
AAGAGTTGGTAGCTCTTGATCCGGCAAACAAACCACCGCTGGTAGCGGTGGTTTTTTTGTTTGCAAGCAG
CAGATTACGCGCAGAAAAAAAGGATCTCAAGAAGATCCTTTGATCTTTTCTACGGGGTCTGACGCTCAGT
GGAACGAAAACTCACGTTAAGGGATTTTGGTCATGAGATTATCAAAAAGGATCTTCACCTAGATCCTTTT
AAATTAAAAATGAAGTTTTAAATCAATCTAAAGTATATATGAGTAAACTTGGTCTGACAGTTACCAATGC
TTAATCAGTGAGGCACCTATCTCAGCGATCTGTCTATTTCGTTCATCCATAGTTGCCTGACTCCCCGTCG
TGTAGATAACTACGATACGGGAGGGCTTACCATCTGGCCCCAGTGCTGCAATGATACCGCGAGACCCACG
CTCACCGGCTCCAGATTTATCAGCAATAAACCAGCCAGCCGGAAGGGCCGAGCGCAGAAGTGGTCCTGCA
ACTTTATCCGCCTCCATCCAGTCTATTAATTGTTGCCGGGAAGCTAGAGTAAGTAGTTCGCCAGTTAATA
GTTTGCGCAACGTTGTTGCCATTGCTACAGGCATCGTGGTGTCACGCTCGTCGTTTGGTATGGCTTCATT
CAGCTCCGGTTCCCAACGATCAAGGCGAGTTACATGATCCCCCATGTTGTGCAAAAAAGCGGTTAGCTCC
TTCGGTCCTCCGATCGTTGTCAGAAGTAAGTTGGCCGCAGTGTTATCACTCATGGTTATGGCAGCACTGC
ATAATTCTCTTACTGTCATGCCATCCGTAAGATGCTTTTCTGTGACTGGTGAGTACTCAACCAAGTCATT
CTGAGAATAGTGTATGCGGCGACCGAGTTGCTCTTGCCCGGCGTCAACACGGGATAATACCGCGCCACAT
AGCAGAACTTTAAAAGTGCTCATCATTGGAAAACGTTCTTCGGGGCGAAAACTCTCAAGGATCTTACCGC
TGTTGAGATCCAGTTCGATGTAACCCACTCGTGCACCCAACTGATCTTCAGCATCTTTTACTTTCACCAG
CGTTTCTGGGTGAGCAAAAACAGGAAGGCAAAATGCCGCAAAAAAGGGAATAAGGGCGACACGGAAATGT
TGAATACTCATACTCTTCCTTTTTCAATATTATTGAAGCATTTATCAGGGTTATTGTCTCATGAGCGGAT
ACATATTTGAATGTATTTAGAAAAATAAACAAATAGGGGTTCCGCGCACATTTCCCCGAAAAGTGCCACC
TGACGTCTAAGAAACCATTATTATCATGACATTAACCTATAAAAATAGGCGTATCACGAGGCCCTTTCGT
CTTCAAGAATGATCTAGCCCTTTCCTTAATTAACCCGGGCCTCTCACTCTCTGATATTCATTTCTTTGCA
AGTTATAAATACTGAATAATAAGATGACATGAACTACTACTGCTAGAGATTTTCCACACTGACTAAAAGG
GTCTGAGGGATCTCTAGTTACCAGAGTCACACAACAGACGGGCACACACTACTTGAAGCACTCAAGGCAA
GCTTTATTGAGGCTTAAGCAGTGGGTTCCCTAGTTAGCCAGAGAGCTCCCAGGCTCAGATCTGGTCTAAC
CAGAGAGACCCAGTACAAGCAAAAAGCAGATCTTGTCTTCGTTGGGAGTGAATTAGCCCTTCCAGTCCCC
CCTTTTCTTTTAAAAAGTGGCTAAGATCTACAGCTGCCTTGTAAGTCATTGGTCTTAAAGGATCTCAGGC
GGGGAGGCGGCCCAAAGGGAGATCCGACTCGTCTGAGGGCGAAGGCGAAGACGCGGAAGAGGCCGCAGAG
CCGGCAGCAGGCCGCGGGAAGGAAGGTCCGCTGGATTGAGGGCCGAAGGGACGTAGCAGAAGGACGTCCC
GCGCAGAATCCAGGTGGCAACACAGGCGAGCAGCCAAGGAAAGGACGATGATTTCCCCGACAACACCACG
GAATTGTCAGTGCCCAACAGCCGAGCCCCTGTCCAGCAGCGGGCAAGGCAGGCGGCGATGAGTTCCGCCG
TGGCAATAGGGAGGGGGAAAGCGAAAGTCCCGGAAAGGAGCTGACAGGTGGTGGCAATGCCCCAACCAGT
GGGGGTTGCGTCAGCAAACACAGTGCACACCACGCCACGTTGCCTGACAACGGGCCACAACTCCTCATAA
AGAGACAGCAACCAGGATTTATACAAGGAGGAGAAAATGAAAGCCATACGGGAAGCAATAGCATGATACA
AAGGCATTAAAGCAGCGTATCCACATAGCGTAAAAGGAGCAACATAGTTAAGAATACCAGTCAATCTTTC
ACAAATTTTGTAATCCAGAGGTTGATTAGGATCTATCGCGATAAGCTTGATATCGAATTGGGAGGGACTA
AACAACAACAATTGCATTCATTTTATGTTTCAGGTTCAGGGGGAGGTGTGGGAGGTTTTTTAAAGCAAGT
AAAACCTCTACAAATGTGGTATGGCTGATTATGATCTAGAGTCGCGGCCGCTTTACTTGTACATCAGAAG
AACTCGTCAAGAAGGCGATAGAAGGCGATGCGCTGCGAATCGGGAGCGGCGATACCGTAAAGCACGAGGA
AGCGGTCAGCCCATTCGCCGCCAAGCTCTTCAGCAATATCACGGGTAGCCAACGCTATGTCCTGATAGCG
GTCCGCCACACCCAGCCGGCCACAGTCGATGAATCCAGAAAAGCGGCCATTTTCCACCATGATATTCGGC
AAGCAGGCATCGCCATGGGTCACGACGAGATCCTCGCCGTCGGGCATGCTCGCCTTGAGCCTGGCGAACA
GTTCGGCTGGCGCGAGCCCCTGATGCTCTTCGTCCAGATCATCCTGATCGACAAGACCGGCTTCCATCCG
AGTACGTGCTCGCTCGATGCGATGTTTCGCTTGGTGGTCGAATGGGCAGGTAGCCGGATCAAGCGTATGC
AGCCGCCGCATTGCATCAGCCATGATGGATACTTTCTCGGCAGGAGCAAGGTGAGATGACAGGAGATCCT
GCCCCGGCACTTCGCCCAATAGCAGCCAGTCCCTTCCCGCTTCAGTGACAACGTCGAGCACAGCTGCGCA
AGGAACGCCCGTCGTGGCCAGCCACGATAGCCGCGCTGCCTCGTCTTGCAGTTCATTCAGGGCACCGGAC
AGGTCGGTCTTGACAAAAAGAACCGGGCGCCCCTGCGCTGACAGCCGGAACACGGCGGCATCAGAGCAGC
CGATTGTCTGTTGTGCCCAGTCATAGCCGAATAGCCTCTCCACCCAAGCGGCCGGAGAACCTGCGTGCAA
TCCATCTTGTTCAATCATGGTGGACCGGTAAGCTTATCATCGTGTTTTTCAAAGGAAAACCACGTCCCCG
TGGTTCGGGGGGCCTAGACGTTTTTTTAACCTCGACTAAACACATGTAAAGCATGTGCACCGAGGCCCCA
GATCAGATCCCATACAATGGGGTACCTTCTGGGCATCCTTCAGCCCCTTGTTGAATACGCTTGAGGAGAG
CCATTTGACTCTTTCCACAACTATCCAACTCACAACGTGGCACTGGGGTTGTGCCGCCTTTGCAGGTGTA
TCTTATACACGTGGCTTTTGGCCGCAGAGGCACCTGTCGCCAGGTGGGGGGTTCCGCTGCCTGCAAAGGG
TCGCTACAGACGTTGTTTGTCTTCAAGAAGCTTCCAGAGGAACTGCTTCCTTCACGACATTCAACAGACC
TTGCATTCCTTTGGCGAGAGGGGAAAGACCCCTAGGAATGCTCGTCAAGAAGACAGGGCCAGGTTTCCGG
GCCCTCACATTGCCAAAAGACGGCAATATGGTGGAAAATAACATATAGACAAACGCACACCGGCCTTATT
CCAAGCGGCTTCGGCCAGTAACGTTAGGGGGGGGGGAGGGAGAGGGGGGGGGGGGAGAGGGGCGGAATTC
CTCTAGTGCGGCCGCGGATCCTTACTTAGTTACCCGGGGAGCATGTCAAGGTCAAAATCGTCAAGAGCGT
CAGCAGGCAGCATATCAAGGTCAAAGTCGTCAAGGGCATCGGCTGGGAGCATGTCTAAGTCAAAATCGTC
AAGGGCGTCGGTCGGCCCGCCGCTTTCGCACTTTAGCTGTTTCTCCAGGCCACATATGATTAGTTCCAGG
CCGAAAAGGAAGGCAGGTTCGGCTCCCTGCCGGTCGAACAGCTCAATTGCTTGTCTCAGAAGTGGGGGCA
TAGAATCGGTGGTAGGTGTCTCTCTTTCCTCTTTTGCTACTTGATGCTCCTGTTCCTCCAATACGCAGCC
CAGTGTAAAGTGGCCCACGGCGGACAGAGCGTACAGTGCGTTCTCCAGGGAGAAGCCTTGCTGACACAGG
AACGCGAGCTGATTTTCCAGGGTTTCGTACTGTTTCTCTGTTGGGCGGGTGCCGAGATGCACTTTAGCCC
CGTCGCGATGTGAGAGGAGAGCACAGCGGTATGACTTGGCGTTGTTCCGCAGAAAGTCTTGCCATGACTC
GCCTTCCAGGGGGCAGAAGTGGGTATGATGCCTGTCCAGCATCTCGATTGGCAGGGCATCGAGCAGGGCC
CGCTTGTTCTTCACGTGCCAGTACAGGGTAGGCTGCTCAACTCCCAGCTTTTGAGCGAGTTTCCTTGTCG
TCAGGCCTTCGATACCGACACCATTGAGTAATTCCAGAGCTCCGTTTATGACTTTGCTCTTGTCCAGTCT
AGACATGGTGAATTCGACTGCAGGACCGGTACGGGGTGGAGATCCGAGCTCGGTACCAAGCTTCGTCTAA
CAAAAAAGCCAAAAACGGCCAGAATTTAGCGGACAATTTACTAGTCTAACACTGAAAATTACATATTGAC
CCAAATGATTACATTTCAAAAGGTGCCTAAAAAACTTCACAAAACACACTCGCCAACCCCGAGCGCATAG
TTCAAAACCGGAGCTTCAGCTACTTAAGAAGATAGGTACATAAAACCGACCAAAGAAACTGACGCCTCAC
TTATCCCTCCCCTCACCAGAGGTCCGGCGCCTGTCGATTCAGGAGAGCCTACCCTAGGCCCGAACCCTGC
GTCCTGCGACGGAGAAAAGCCTACCGCACACCTACCGGCAGGTGGCCCCACCCTGCATTATAAGCCAACA
GAACGGGTGACGTCACGACACGACGAGGGCGCGCGCTCCCAAAGGTACGGGTGCACTGCCCAACGGCACC
GCCATAACTGCCGCCCCCGCAACAGACGACAAACCGAGTTCTCCAGTCAGTGACAAACTTCACGTCAGGG
TCCCCAGATGGTGCCCCAGCCCATCTCACCCGAATAAGAGCTTTCCCGCATTAGCGAAGGCCTCAAGACC
TTGGGTTCTTGCCGCCCACCATGCCCCCCACCTTGTTTCAACGACCTCACAGCCCGCCTCACAAGCGTCT
TCCATTCAAGACTCGGGAACAGCCGCCATTTTGCTGCGCTCCCCCCAACCCCCAGTTCAGGGCAACCTTG
CTCGCGGACCCAGACTACAGCCCTTGGCGGTCTCTCCACACGCTTCCGTCCCACCGAGCGGCCCGGCGGC
CACGAAAGCCCCGGCCAGCCCAGCAGCCCGCTACTCACCAAGTGACGATCACAGCGATCCACAAACAAGA
ACCGCGACCCAAATCCCGGCTGCGACGGAACTAGCTGTGCCACACCCGGCGCGTCCTTATATAATCATCG
GCGTTCACCGCCCCACGGAGATCCCTCCGCAGAATCGCCGAGAAGGGACTACTTTTCCTCGCCTGTTCCG
CTCTCTGGAAAGAAAACCAGTGCCCTAGAGTCACCCAAGTCCCGTCCTAAAATGTCCTTCTGCTGATACT
GGGGTTCTAAGGCCGAGTCTTATGAGCAGCGGGCCGCTGTCCTGAGCGTCCGGGCGGAAGGATCAGGACG
CTCGCTGCGCCCTTCGTCTGACGTGGCAGCGCTCGCCGTGAGGAGGGGGGCGCCCGCGGGAGGCGCCAAA
ACCCGGCGCGGAGGCCAGATCTTGGGTGGGTTACTCCAGACTGCCTTGGGAAAAGCGCCTCCCCTACCCG
GTAGAATTTCTAGTTTAATTAATCATTACTAAGCGTAGTCTGGGACGTCGTATGGGTATTCGAACCGCGG
GCCCTCTAGACTCGAGCGGCCGCCACTGTGCTGGATATCAACCACTTTGTACAAGAAAGCTGGGTCTAGA
TATCTCGAGTCAGGTACACGGCTTTTCCATGCTTGGCCTTGTGAGTGAGAGTCGGTGACAAATCTCGTTG
CACTCGACGTGTTGATTGTTGAAGAAATAGAAGATGCCCCTTTTACCGAAGTTAGTGGTAAAGACCTTTT
GGTCCACTGAATGGATTTGTGGGTCGGTCAAATAAATCAGGCCCTTACCGTTTCCAGTCACCCATCCCTG
CAGGTCTACGACGACGTCCCTGTGGTTGCTGAATTCGTATGAGAAGTGCCCGTATGCGAGCCCGTACTCA
GTTGCCTTATACTCCGTCTTAACGACCTTAGTATTGTTGGAAAGCTTGACGAACTCGCCGAGGATATATG
GTTCAACGCTAATGCAACCTTTAATGGTTTTATCTTCCAGTATGAGCAGGATCGTAGACGGTATATAAAA
GATTTGAGTTGGTATATTCTGCTCGTACAGCCTTTTATTGAACTCAGTGACGTAATGTTGGGCAGTCATT
TGCCTTTCAACGTCCGTAAAATGATGCCAAAGGCCTTTCTGTTCTTTGTAATCCTTACCTACGTATCGTC
CGAGTATCTCCTCTTGGTGCAGGTGGTGCACCCAGAAGGCGTTTCGCTGTCGACCCTTCTTCTTGACGGT
GAGATAATCGCCCAGGTACACGATGGTCTCTTGAGCTGTCCACAACTCGCTCTTCTTGGAGTACTTCAGA
AGCAGGGCGCTGTGAGCGCGATGCAGCTGGGACGGTTTGAATACACCTGTGTTTTCGAGCCTTTGGAAAA
GCCAGTCGTGGCGGACGCCGGCCAGAAGTTTCTCGAAATCGTCGGGCTGCAGTGTTCGTGCTTCGAGAAT
TTCCTTTCGCATTTTACCAGGCAGAGAGACCCAGCTGCTGCCTGAAGAGTTGAGGTAACTCCATGGAGAA
TCGCCTTCTGAGGACCCGCTACTGAACGCTGGGGACTTCAACCACCAGACAGAGCTAGAGGAACTATTTT
GACTACAATTCAACATATTGCCTGGTTGGTTGCCCTCTTCGGTTGTTGTACAATCTTCTGAAAGCACGGG
GAAAAGTATATTCCCTGACACTGAACTGTTTGGTGTTTCAGCTCTTTGTCCTGGGGGTTGCCTGAGTATA
CATAATCGGTGACTACCATGGCCGTTGGTACAAGGCACGTCCATAGAATCCAGCAACTGTCCTTCTTCGT
CAACGGTAGAAGCGTCGGGATCAATCCCTTGTTCGGCTACGGGCCCGCCGCTCTTGCGTGAATCGGGGTT
CTGGACGGGCCAGTTTGGAGTAAAGCTTGAGCAAGGGAGCATGCTGATATTCCCGAGGGAGTTATGCAAA
ACACGATGGAAATCCAATGGGGCGTCCTCGGTGGACTCAGCAGTCTCGCCCTCAGGATCCACCCAACTCG
GTGAGGCCTTGAACGTTGGCCCAGCTCCCCTCTCAGAGATCTCCTCGCCTTGTTCCTTGCCTTGCCGATC
CTTCACGTCACAATTAGTCTCGGGGAATTCCACGATGATCTCGAATGCCTCTTCCTTCTGCACGCTGGGG
TGCGTACCCATGTTCTTAGGGCGGCCGGAGTCGGAGCTCCATGATGCTGACCTGTAACTTGGCCTAGAAT
GTGCGCTGGTGTTCCGAGGGCCCATGTTCCTTACCTCTTGAATGCCCTCGGGCGCGCCCTCAAGCAGGCC
AGCTCCGGGCGCCAGAAAGATACCAGGCGTGTTGTGGGGACTAAAAGGAGTAAGCGGCATTTGCTGTTGA
GGTTGGTTCTGGCTCGGTTCCAGGTTATCGTTATTTGGCTCTTGCAAGCTCAGGTCGTGCAGTTGGGAGT
GAAGACTGTGCATGGCCCGCCCTTCCCGATCGTTTTCCAGTTCTTCGCTCAGAGCGGTAGAGCATTGTGT
ATCAACGAGGTGCTCCTTCCCTGGTTCCTTCCTCGCGGATCTATCATCCACATGGTAGTTTACCTCTTCC
CAGGACGCGCTGCTTGAGAAGCCACTCAGATTAGACCACGCGGATGATGTTTGGGACCCAGAAAGGGATT
TATTAAACACGGCCCCTTCTCCGTTAGAATAATCTGAGGGTTCTGTTTCTGTTTCGACGTCCTGGTCCAG
GCTCACGCGGAAGGCGTCGCTGTGTGTCCAATTCCGTCTGCCACCTCTCCGCAGCTCTCTTTGCACGTTC
TTTCCCATCAGAGAGCTGCTGATCCCGGTATCGCGCTGGCAGTGGGGTTTCTCCTGGGTTGTGCTGACGG
TGTCGATATTCTTAATCTCAGTCTTCAGTGCGGTTATACAAACACCGGTCTTGGCGTCCTTTTGCTCGTT
CTTATTATTGCCGCAGTCGCTCTCGAACACCTCGCAGACACTGGTGTGATGTTGAGAGTAAGTATCGAGA
ATCTTCTGAAAGTCTCCCTGGCCGTGAAGAATCA
